Addgene plasmid #16757: XE252 pCDNA3.1(zeo)-hDsh3-333-716
Depositing lab: Randall Moon. Depositing organization: University of Washington. Publication: The KLHL12-Cullin-3 ubiquitin ligase negatively regulates the Wnt-beta-catenin pathway by targeting Dishevelled for degradation. Angers S, Thorpe CJ, Biechele TL, Goldenberg SJ, Zheng N, MacCoss MJ, Moon RT. Nat Cell Biol. 2006 Apr . 8(4):348-57. 10.1038/ncb1381 PubMed 16547521.
Backbone
  Vector backbone: pCDNA3.1+zeo
  Backbone manufacturer: Invitrogen
  Backbone size w/o insert (bp): 5015
  Vector type: Mammalian Expression
  Selectable markers: Zeocin
Growth in bacteria
  Bacterial resistance: Ampicillin, 100 μg/mL
  Growth temperature: 37°C
  Growth strain: DH5alpha
  Copy number: High Copy
Gene/Insert
  Gene/Insert name: FLAG-333-716-Dsh3 (alt names: DSH3; dvl3)
  Species: H. sapiens (human)
  Mutation: aa 333-716
  Entrez Gene: DVL3 (a.k.a. DRS3)
  Tag / fusion protein: Flag
  Cloning method: Restriction Enzyme
  Sequencing primers: 5′ NA
Terms and licenses: Academic/Nonprofit Terms; Industry Terms: Not Available to Industry
Depositor comments: Nature Cell Biology 8, 348 - 357.(2006)
How to cite: XE252 pCDNA3.1(zeo)-hDsh3-333-716 was a gift from Randall Moon (Addgene plasmid # 16757 ; http://n2t.net/addgene:16757 ; RRID:Addgene_16757)
