[The description below was written by a language model from this plasmid's Addgene catalogue record and the feature table of its GenBank file.]
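Description:
XE252 pCDNA3.1(zeo)-hDsh3-333-716 is a mammalian expression plasmid built on the Invitrogen pcDNA3.1+zeo backbone, with a total length of 6172 bp in the held sequence record. It is propagated in E. coli as a high-copy plasmid through its ColE1/pUC-type origin and selected with ampicillin via the beta-lactamase gene. An f1 origin is also present, allowing single-stranded DNA production. For selection in mammalian cells it carries the Sh ble gene (Zeocin/bleomycin resistance) driven by the SV40 enhancer/early promoter and terminated by the SV40 poly(A) signal. An EM7 bacterial promoter upstream of the same gene allows Zeocin selection in bacteria as well. The SV40 origin embedded in that promoter permits episomal replication in cells expressing large T antigen.

The payload is a FLAG-tagged C-terminal fragment of human Dishevelled-3 (DVL3, also called Dsh3), covering amino acids 333–716. Expression is driven by the CMV immediate-early enhancer and promoter. A Kozak consensus precedes the N-terminal FLAG epitope, which includes an enterokinase cleavage site, and the transcript ends at the bovine growth hormone polyadenylation signal. A T7 promoter between the CMV promoter and the insert allows in vitro transcription. The feature table annotates the FLAG tag but not the DVL3 coding region itself, which presumably occupies the unannotated interval between the tag and the bGH signal.

The associated study concerns regulation of Wnt/β-catenin signalling through degradation of Dishevelled targeted by the KLHL12–Cullin-3 ubiquitin ligase. A truncation construct of this kind is suited to mapping which regions of Dishevelled mediate protein interactions, with the FLAG tag used for detection or immunoprecipitation, although the record does not state its specific use.
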