LOCUS       Exported 6172 bp ds-DNA circular SYN 12-MAY-2021
DEFINITION  synthetic circular DNA
ACCESSION   .
VERSION     .
KEYWORDS    XE252 pCDNA3.1(zeo)-hDsh3-333-716
SOURCE      synthetic DNA construct
  ORGANISM  synthetic DNA construct
REFERENCE   1 (bases 1 to 6172)
  TITLE     Xenopus Expression Plasmids
REFERENCE   2 (bases 1 to 6172)
  AUTHORS   .
  TITLE     Direct Submission
  JOURNAL   Exported May 12, 2021 from SnapGene Server 1.1.58
            http://www.snapgene.com
FEATURES             Location/Qualifiers
     source          1..6172
                     /organism="synthetic DNA construct"
                     /mol_type="other DNA"
     primer_bind     complement(44..63)
                     /label=pRS-marker
                     /note="pRS vectors, use to sequence yeast selectable
                     marker"
     enhancer        235..614
                     /label=CMV enhancer
                     /note="human cytomegalovirus immediate early enhancer"
     promoter        615..818
                     /label=CMV promoter
                     /note="human cytomegalovirus (CMV) immediate early
                     promoter"
     primer_bind     769..789
                     /label=CMV-F
                     /note="Human CMV immediate early promoter, forward primer"
     primer_bind     863..882
                     /label=T7
                     /note="T7 promoter, forward primer"
     promoter        863..881
                     /label=T7 promoter
                     /note="promoter for bacteriophage T7 RNA polymerase"
     regulatory      935..944
                     /regulatory_class="other"
                     /note="vertebrate consensus sequence for strong initiation
                     of translation (Kozak, 1987)"
     CDS             944..967
                     /codon_start=1
                     /product="FLAG(R) epitope tag, followed by an enterokinase
                     cleavage site"
                     /label=FLAG
                     /translation="DYKDDDDK"
     primer_bind     complement(2179..2196)
                     /label=BGH-rev
                     /note="Bovine growth hormone terminator, reverse primer.
                     Also called BGH reverse"
     polyA_signal    2185..2409
                     /label=bGH poly(A) signal
                     /note="bovine growth hormone polyadenylation signal"
     rep_origin      2455..2883
                     /direction=RIGHT
                     /label=f1 ori
                     /note="f1 bacteriophage origin of replication; arrow
                     indicates direction of (+) strand synthesis"
     primer_bind     complement(2542..2561)
                     /label=F1ori-R
                     /note="F1 origin, reverse primer"
     primer_bind     2752..2773
                     /label=F1ori-F
                     /note="F1 origin, forward primer"
     primer_bind     complement(2892..2912)
                     /label=pBABE 3'
                     /note="SV40 enhancer, reverse primer for pBABE vectors"
     promoter        2897..3227
                     /label=SV40 promoter
                     /note="SV40 enhancer and early promoter"
     rep_origin      3078..3213
                     /label=SV40 ori
                     /note="SV40 origin of replication"
     primer_bind     3140..3159
                     /label=SV40pro-F
                     /note="SV40 promoter/origin, forward primer"
     promoter        3275..3322
                     /label=EM7 promoter
                     /note="synthetic bacterial promoter "
     CDS             3341..3715
                     /codon_start=1
                     /gene="Sh ble from Streptoalloteichus hindustanus"
                     /product="antibiotic-binding protein"
                     /label=BleoR
                     /note="confers resistance to bleomycin, phleomycin, and
                     Zeocin(TM)"
                     /translation="MAKLTSAVPVLTARDVAGAVEFWTDRLGFSRDFVEDDFAGVVRDD
                     VTLFISAVQDQVVPDNTLAWVWVRGLDELYAEWSEVVSTNFRDASGPAMTEIGEQPWGR
                     EFALRDPAGNCVHFVAEEQD"
     polyA_signal    3845..3966
                     /label=SV40 poly(A) signal
                     /note="SV40 polyadenylation signal"
     primer_bind     complement(3882..3901)
                     /label=SV40pA-R
                     /note="SV40 polyA, reverse primer"
     primer_bind     3936..3955
                     /label=EBV-rev
                     /note="SV40 polyA terminator, reverse primer"
     primer_bind     complement(4015..4031)
                     /label=M13 rev
                     /note="common sequencing primer, one of multiple similar
                     variants"
     primer_bind     complement(4015..4031)
                     /label=M13 Reverse
                     /note="In lacZ gene. Also called M13-rev"
     primer_bind     complement(4028..4050)
                     /label=M13/pUC Reverse
                     /note="In lacZ gene"
     protein_bind    4039..4055
                     /label=lac operator
                     /bound_moiety="lac repressor encoded by lacI"
                     /note="The lac repressor binds to the lac operator to
                     inhibit transcription in E. coli. This inhibition can be
                     relieved by adding lactose or
                     isopropyl-beta-D-thiogalactopyranoside (IPTG)."
     promoter        complement(4063..4093)
                     /label=lac promoter
                     /note="promoter for the E. coli lac operon"
     protein_bind    4108..4129
                     /label=CAP binding site
                     /bound_moiety="E. coli catabolite activator protein"
                     /note="CAP binding activates transcription in the presence
                     of cAMP."
     primer_bind     complement(4246..4263)
                     /label=L4440
                     /note="L4440 vector, forward primer"
     rep_origin      complement(4417..5005)
                     /direction=LEFT
                     /label=ori
                     /note="high-copy-number ColE1/pMB1/pBR322/pUC origin of
                     replication"
     primer_bind     complement(4497..4516)
                     /label=pBR322ori-F
                     /note="pBR322 origin, forward primer"
     CDS             complement(5176..6036)
                     /codon_start=1
                     /gene="bla"
                     /product="beta-lactamase"
                     /label=AmpR
                     /note="confers resistance to ampicillin, carbenicillin, and
                     related antibiotics"
                     /translation="MSIQHFRVALIPFFAAFCLPVFAHPETLVKVKDAEDQLGARVGYI
                     ELDLNSGKILESFRPEERFPMMSTFKVLLCGAVLSRIDAGQEQLGRRIHYSQNDLVEYS
                     PVTEKHLTDGMTVRELCSAAITMSDNTAANLLLTTIGGPKELTAFLHNMGDHVTRLDRW
                     EPELNEAIPNDERDTTMPVAMATTLRKLLTGELLTLASRQQLIDWMEADKVAGPLLRSA
                     LPAGWFIADKSGAGERGSRGIIAALGPDGKPSRIVVIYTTGSQATMDERNRQIAEIGAS
                     LIKHW"
     primer_bind     5799..5818
                     /label=Amp-R
                     /note="Ampicillin resistance gene, reverse primer"
     promoter        complement(6037..6141)
                     /gene="bla"
                     /label=AmpR promoter
ORIGIN
        1 gacggatcgg gagatctccc gatcccctat ggtcgactct cagtacaatc tgctctgatg
       61 ccgcatagtt aagccagtat ctgctccctg cttgtgtgtt ggaggtcgct gagtagtgcg
      121 cgagcaaaat ttaagctaca acaaggcaag gcttgaccga caattgcatg aagaatctgc
      181 ttagggttag gcgttttgcg ctgcttcgcg atgtacgggc cagatatacg cgttgacatt
      241 gattattgac tagttattaa tagtaatcaa ttacggggtc attagttcat agcccatata
      301 tggagttccg cgttacataa cttacggtaa atggcccgcc tggctgaccg cccaacgacc
      361 cccgcccatt gacgtcaata atgacgtatg ttcccatagt aacgccaata gggactttcc
      421 attgacgtca atgggtggac tatttacggt aaactgccca cttggcagta catcaagtgt
      481 atcatatgcc aagtacgccc cctattgacg tcaatgacgg taaatggccc gcctggcatt
      541 atgcccagta catgacctta tgggactttc ctacttggca gtacatctac gtattagtca
      601 tcgctattac catggtgatg cggttttggc agtacatcaa tgggcgtgga tagcggtttg
      661 actcacgggg atttccaagt ctccacccca ttgacgtcaa tgggagtttg ttttggcacc
      721 aaaatcaacg ggactttcca aaatgtcgta acaactccgc cccattgacg caaatgggcg
      781 gtaggcgtgt acggtgggag gtctatataa gcagagctct ctggctaact agagaaccca
      841 ctgcttactg gcttatcgaa attaatacga ctcactatag ggagacccaa gctggctagc
      901 gtttaaactt aagcttggta ccgagctcgg atccgccacc atggactaca aggacgacga
      961 cgacaagggc ggcgcgccag tagccaagtg ctgggaccca agtccacgtg gttgcttcac
     1021 attgcccagg agcgagccca tccggcccat tgaccctgcg gcctgggtct cccacactgc
     1081 agccatgacc ggcaccttcc ctgcatacgg catgagcccc tccctgagca ccatcacctc
     1141 caccagctcc tccatcacca gttccatccc tgacacagag cgcctagacg acttccactt
     1201 gtccatccac agtgacatgg ctgccatcgt aaaagccatg gcctcccctg aatcagggtt
     1261 ggaggtccgt gaccgcatgt ggctcaagat taccatccct aatgctttca tcggctcaga
     1321 tgtggtggac tggctgtacc acaatgtgga aggcttcacg gaccggaggg aggcccgcaa
     1381 gtatgccagc aacctgctga aagctggctt catccgccat accgtcaaca agatcacctt
     1441 ctccgagcag tgctactaca tcttcggtga cctctgcggc aacatggcca acctgtctct
     1501 ccacgatcac gatggctcca gtggcgcctc tgaccaggac acactggccc ctttgccgca
     1561 cccgggggcc gccccttggc ccatggcttt cccgtaccag tacccgccac ccccgcaccc
     1621 atacaacccg cacccgggct tcccggagct gggctacagc tacggcgggg gcagcgccag
     1681 cagtcagcac agcgaaggca gtcggagcag tggctccaac cgtagcggca gcgatcggag
     1741 gaaggagaag gacccgaagg ccggggactc caagtccggg ggcagcggca gcgaatcgga
     1801 ccacaccaca cgcagcagcc tgcgggggcc gcgggagcgg gcgcccagcg agcgctcagg
     1861 tccggcggcc agcgagcaca gccaccgcag ccaccattcc ctggccagca gccttcgcag
     1921 ccaccacaca cacccgagct acggtcctcc cggagtgccc cctctctacg gcccccccat
     1981 gctgatgatg cccccgccgc ccgcggccat ggggccccca ggagcccctc cgggccgcga
     2041 cctggcctca gtgcccccgg aactgaccgc cagcagacag tccttccgca tggccatggg
     2101 aaaccccagt gagttctttg tggatgtgat gtgagcggcc gctcgagtct agagggcccg
     2161 tttaaacccg ctgatcagcc tcgactgtgc cttctagttg ccagccatct gttgtttgcc
     2221 cctcccccgt gccttccttg accctggaag gtgccactcc cactgtcctt tcctaataaa
     2281 atgaggaaat tgcatcgcat tgtctgagta ggtgtcattc tattctgggg ggtggggtgg
     2341 ggcaggacag caagggggag gattgggaag acaatagcag gcatgctggg gatgcggtgg
     2401 gctctatggc ttctgaggcg gaaagaacca gctggggctc tagggggtat ccccnnnnnn
     2461 nnnnnnnnnn nnnnnnnnnn nnnnnnnnnn nnnnnnnnnn nnnnnnnnnn nnnnnnnnnn
     2521 nnnnnnnnnn nnnnnnnnnn nnnnnnnnnn nnnnnnnnnn nnnnnnnnnn nnnnnnnncg
     2581 ccggctttcc ccgtcaagct ctaaatcggg gcannnnnnn nnnnnnnnnn nnnnnnnnnn
     2641 nnnnnnnnnn nnnnnnnnnn nnnnnnnnnn annnnnnnnn nnnnnnnnnn nnnnnnnnnn
     2701 nnnnnnnnnn nnnnnnnnnn cctttgacgt tggagtccac gttctttaat agtggactct
     2761 tgttccaaac tggaacaaca ctcaacccta tctcggtcta ttcttttgat ttataaggga
     2821 ttttggggat ttcggcctat tggttaaaaa atgagctgat ttaacaaaaa tttaacgcga
     2881 attaattctg tggaatgtgt gtcagttagg gtgtggaaag tccccaggct ccccaggcag
     2941 gcagaagtat gcaaagcatg catctcaatt agtcagcaac caggtgtgga aagtccccag
     3001 gctccccagc aggcagaagt atgcaaagca tgcatctcaa ttagtcagca accatagtcc
     3061 cgcccctaac tccgcccatc ccgcccctaa ctccgcccag ttccgcccat tctccgcccc
     3121 atggctgact aatttttttt atttatgcag aggccgaggc cgcctctgcc tctgagctat
     3181 tccagaagta gtgaggaggc ttttttggag gcctaggctt ttgcaaaaag ctcccgggag
     3241 cttgtatatc cattttcgga tctgatcagc acgtgttgac aattaatcat cggcatagta
     3301 tatcggcata gtataatacg acaaggtgag gaactaaacc atggccaagt tgaccagtgc
     3361 cgttccggtg ctcaccgcgc gcgacgtcgc cggagcggtc gagttctgga ccgaccggct
     3421 cgggttctcc cgggacttcg tggaggacga cttcgccggt gtggtccggg acgacgtgac
     3481 cctgttcatc agcgcggtcc aggaccaggt ggtgccggac aacaccctgg cctgggtgtg
     3541 ggtgcgcggc ctggacgagc tgtacgccga gtggtcggag gtcgtgtcca cgaacttccg
     3601 ggacgcctcc gggccggcca tgaccgagat cggcgagcag ccgtgggggc gggagttcgc
     3661 cctgcgcgac ccggccggca actgcgtgca cttcgtggcc gaggagcagg actgacacgt
     3721 gctacgagat ttcgattcca ccgccgcctt ctatgaaagg ttgggcttcg gaatcgtttt
     3781 ccgggacgcc ggctggatga tcctccagcg cggggatctc atgctggagt tcttcgccca
     3841 ccccaacttg tttattgcag cttataatgg ttacaaataa agcaatagca tcacaaattt
     3901 cacaaataaa gcattttttt cactgcattc tagttgtggt ttgtccaaac tcatcaatgt
     3961 atcttatcat gtctgtatac cgtcgacctc tagctagagc ttggcgtaat catggtcata
     4021 gctgtttcct gtgtgaaatt gttatccgct cacaattcca cacaacatac gagccggaag
     4081 cataaagtgt aaagcctggg gtgcctaatg agtgagctaa ctcacattaa ttgcgttgcg
     4141 ctcactgccc gctttccagt cgggaaacct gtcgtgccag ctgcattaat gaatcggcca
     4201 acgcgcgggg agaggcggtt tgcgtattgg gcgctcttcc gcttcctcgc tcactgactc
     4261 gctgcgctcg gtcgttcggc tgcggcgagc ggtatcagct cactcaaagg cggtaatacg
     4321 gttatccaca gaatcagggg ataacgcagg aaagaacatg tgagcaaaag gccagcaaaa
     4381 ggccaggaac cgtaaaaagg ccgcgttgct ggcgtttttc cataggctcc gcccccctga
     4441 cgagcatcac aaaaatcgac gctcaagtca gaggtggcga aacccgacag gactataaag
     4501 ataccaggcg tttccccctg gaagctccct cgtgcgctct cctgttccga ccctgccgct
     4561 taccggatac ctgtccgcct ttctcccttc gggaagcgtg gcgctttctc aatgctcacg
     4621 ctgtaggtat ctcagttcgg tgtaggtcgt tcgctccaag ctgggctgtg tgcacgaacc
     4681 ccccgttcag cccgaccgct gcgccttatc cggtaactat cgtcttgagt ccaacccggt
     4741 aagacacgac ttatcgccac tggcagcagc cactggtaac aggattagca gagcgaggta
     4801 tgtaggcggt gctacagagt tcttgaagtg gtggcctaac tacggctaca ctagaaggac
     4861 agtatttggt atctgcgctc tgctgaagcc agttaccttc ggaaaaagag ttggtagctc
     4921 ttgatccggc aaacaaacca ccgctggtag cggtggtttt tttgtttgca agcagcagat
     4981 tacgcgcaga aaaaaaggat ctcaagaaga tcctttgatc ttttctacgg ggtctgacgc
     5041 tcagtggaac gaaaactcac gttaagggat tttggtcatg agattatcaa aaaggatctt
     5101 cacctagatc cttttaaatt aaaaatgaag ttttaaatca atctaaagta tatatgagta
     5161 aacttggtct gacagttacc aatgcttaat cagtgaggca cctatctcag cgatctgtct
     5221 atttcgttca tccatagttg cctgactccc cgtcgtgtag ataactacga tacgggaggg
     5281 cttaccatct ggccccagtg ctgcaatgat accgcgagac ccacgctcac cggctccaga
     5341 tttatcagca ataaaccagc cagccggaag ggccgagcgc agaagtggtc ctgcaacttt
     5401 atccgcctcc atccagtcta ttaattgttg ccgggaagct agagtaagta gttcgccagt
     5461 taatagtttg cgcaacgttg ttgccattgc tacaggcatc gtggtgtcac gctcgtcgtt
     5521 tggtatggct tcattcagct ccggttccca acgatcaagg cgagttacat gatcccccat
     5581 gttgtgcaaa aaagcggtta gctccttcgg tcctccgatc gttgtcagaa gtaagttggc
     5641 cgcagtgtta tcactcatgg ttatggcagc actgcataat tctcttactg tcatgccatc
     5701 cgtaagatgc ttttctgtga ctggtgagta ctcaaccaag tcattctgag aatagtgtat
     5761 gcggcgaccg agttgctctt gcccggcgtc aatacgggat aataccgcgc cacatagcag
     5821 aactttaaaa gtgctcatca ttggaaaacg ttcttcgggg cgaaaactct caaggatctt
     5881 accgctgttg agatccagtt cgatgtaacc cactcgtgca cccaactgat cttcagcatc
     5941 ttttactttc accagcgttt ctgggtgagc aaaaacagga aggcaaaatg ccgcaaaaaa
     6001 gggaataagg gcgacacgga aatgttgaat actcatactc ttcctttttc aatattattg
     6061 aagcatttat cagggttatt gtctcatgag cggatacata tttgaatgta tttagaaaaa
     6121 taaacaaata ggggttccgc gcacatttcc ccgaaaagtg ccacctgacg tc
//
