>Addgene plasmid #16757 | XE252 pCDNA3.1(zeo)-hDsh3-333-716 | addgene partial sequence | sequence record 23374 | 16757 with CMV-F
TTAGCAGAGCTCTCTGGCTACTAGAGAACCCACTGCTTACTGGCTTATCGAAATTAATACGACTCACTAT
AGGGAGACCCAAGCTGGCTAGCGTTTAAACTTAAGCTTGGTACCGAGCTCGGATCCGCCACCATGGACTA
CAAGGACGACGACGACAAGGGCGGCGCGCCAGTAGCCAAGTGCTGGGACCCAAGTCCACGTGGTTGCTTC
ACATTGCCCAGGAGCGAGCCCATCCGGCCCATTGACCCTGCGGCCTGGGTCTCCCACACTGCAGCCATGA
CCGGCACCTTCCCTGCATACGGCATGAGCCCCTCCCTGAGCACCATCACCTCCACCAGCTCCTCCATCAC
CAGTTCCATCCCTGACACAGAGCGCCTAGACGACTTCCACTTGTCCATCCACAGTGACATGGCTGCCATC
GTAAAAGCCATGGCCTCCCCTGAATCAGGGTTGGAGGTCCGTGACCGCATGTGGCTCAAGATTACCATCC
CTAATGCTTTCATCGGCTCAGATGTGGTGGACTGGCTGTACCACAATGTGGAAGGCTTCACGGACCGGAG
GGAGGCCCGCAAGTATGCCAGCAACCTGCTGAAAGCTGGCTTCATCCGCCATACCGTCAACAAGATCACC
TTCTCCGAGCAGTGCTACTACATCTTCGGTGACCTCTGCGGCAACATGGCCAACCTGTCTCTCCACGATC
ACGATGGCTCCAGTGGCGCCTCTGACCAGGACACACTGGCCCCTTTGCCGCACCCGGGGGCCGCCCCTTG
GCCCATGGCTTTCCCGTACCAGTACCGGCCANCCCCGCACCCATA
